>Addgene plasmid #92229 | pBEST-p70b-UTR1-NTerm 6xHis-zmADH-T500 | depositor full sequence | sequence record 177873 | pBEST-p70b-UTR1-NTerm 6xHis-zmADH-T500 sequence 3736 bps
CCAGCCAGAAAACGACCTTTCTGTGGTGAAACCGGATGCTGCAATTCAGAGCGGCAGCAAGTGGGGGACA
GCAGAAGACCTGACCGCCGCAGAGTGGATGTTTGACATGGTGAAGACTATCGCACCATCAGCCAGAAAAC
CGAATTTTGCTGGGTGGGCTAACGATATCCGCCTGATGCGTGAACGTGACGGACGTAACCACCGCGACAT
GTGTGTGCTGTTCCGCTGGGCATGCTGAGCTAACACCGTGCGTGTAGACAATTTTACCTCTGGCGGTGAT
AATGGTTGCAGCTAGCAATAATTTTGTTTAACTTTAAGAAGGAGATATACCATGGGCAGCAGCCATCATC
ATCATCATCACAGCAGCGGCCTGGTGCCGCGCGGCAGCCATATGGCTTCTTCAACTTTTTATATTCCTTT
CGTCAACGAAATGGGCGAAGGTTCGCTTGAAAAAGCAATCAAGGATCTTAACGGCAGCGGCTTTAAAAAT
GCCCTGATCGTTTCTGATGCTTTCATGAACAAATCCGGTGTTGTGAAGCAGGTTGCTGACCTGTTGAAAA
CACAGGGTATTAATTCTGCTGTTTATGATGGCGTTATGCCGAACCCGACTGTTACCGCAGTTCTGGAAGG
CCTTAAGATCCTGAAGGATAACAATTCAGACTTCGTCATCTCCCTCGGTGGTGGTTCTCCCCATGACTGC
GCCAAAGCCATCGCTCTGGTCGCAACCAATGGTGGTGAAGTCAAAGACTACGAAGGTATCGACAAATCTA
AGAAACCTGCCCTGCCTTTGATGTCAATCAACACGACGGCTGGTACGGCTTCTGAAATGACGCGTTTCTG
CATCATCACTGATGAAGTCCGTCACGTTAAGATGGCCATTGTTGACCGTCACGTTACCCCGATGGTTTCC
GTCAACGATCCTCTGTTGATGGTTGGTATGCCAAAAGGCCTGACCGCCGCCACCGGTATGGATGCTCTGA
CCCACGCATTTGAAGCTTATTCTTCAACGGCAGCTACTCCGATCACCGATGCTTGCGCTTTGAAAGCAGC
TTCCATGATCGCTAAGAATCTGAAGACCGCTTGCGACAACGGTAAGGATATGCCAGCTCGTGAAGCTATG
GCTTATGCCCAATTCCTCGCTGGTATGGCCTTCAACAACGCTTCGCTTGGTTATGTCCATGCTATGGCTC
ACCAGTTGGGCGGTTACTACAACCTGCCGCATGGTGTCTGCAACGCTGTTCTGCTTCCGCATGTTCTGGC
TTATAACGCCTCTGTCGTTGCTGGTCGTCTGAAAGACGTTGGTGTTGCTATGGGTCTCGATATCGCCAAT
CTCGGCGATAAAGAAGGCGCAGAAGCCACCATTCAGGCTGTTCGCGATCTGGCTGCTTCCATTGGTATTC
CAGCAAATCTGACCGAGCTGGGTGCTAAGAAAGAAGATGTGCCGCTTCTTGCTGACCACGCTCTGAAAGA
TGCTTGTGCTCTGACCAACCCGCGTCAGGGTGATCAGAAAGAAGTTGAAGAACTCTTCCTGAGCGCTTTC
TAACTCGAGCAAAGCCCGCCGAAAGGCGGGCTTTTCTGTGTCGACCGATGCCCTTGAGAGCCTTCAACCC
AGTCAGCTCCTTCCGGTGGGCGCGGGGCATGACTATCGTCGCCGCACTTATGACTGTCTTCTTTATCATG
CAACTCGTAGGACAGGTGCCGGCAGCGCTCTTCCGCTTCCTCGCTCACTGACTCGCTGCGCTCGGTCGTT
CGGCTGCGGCGAGCGGTATCAGCTCACTCAAAGGCGGTAATACGGTTATCCACAGAATCAGGGGATAACG
CAGGAAAGAACATGTGAGCAAAAGGCCAGCAAAAGGCCAGGAACCGTAAAAAGGCCGCGTTGCTGGCGTT
TTTCCATAGGCTCCGCCCCCCTGACGAGCATCACAAAAATCGACGCTCAAGTCAGAGGTGGCGAAACCCG
ACAGGACTATAAAGATACCAGGCGTTTCCCCCTGGAAGCTCCCTCGTGCGCTCTCCTGTTCCGACCCTGC
CGCTTACCGGATACCTGTCCGCCTTTCTCCCTTCGGGAAGCGTGGCGCTTTCTCAATGCTCACGCTGTAG
GTATCTCAGTTCGGTGTAGGTCGTTCGCTCCAAGCTGGGCTGTGTGCACGAACCCCCCGTTCAGCCCGAC
CGCTGCGCCTTATCCGGTAACTATCGTCTTGAGTCCAACCCGGTAAGACACGACTTATCGCCACTGGCAG
CAGCCACTGGTAACAGGATTAGCAGAGCGAGGTATGTAGGCGGTGCTACAGAGTTCTTGAAGTGGTGGCC
TAACTACGGCTACACTAGAAGGACAGTATTTGGTATCTGCGCTCTGCTGAAGCCAGTTACCTTCGGAAAA
AGAGTTGGTAGCTCTTGATCCGGCAAACAAACCACCGCTGGTAGCGGTGGTTTTTTTGTTTGCAAGCAGC
AGATTACGCGCAGAAAAAAAGGATCTCAAGAAGATCCTTTGATCTTTTCTACGGGGTCTGACGCTCAGTG
GAACGAAAACTCACGTTAAGGGATTTTGGTCATGAGATTATCAAAAAGGATCTTCACCTAGATCCTTTTA
AATTAAAAATGAAGTTTTAAATCAATCTAAAGTATATATGAGTAAACTTGGTCTGACAGTTACCAATGCT
TAATCAGTGAGGCACCTATCTCAGCGATCTGTCTATTTCGTTCATCCATAGTTGCCTGACTCCCCGTCGT
GTAGATAACTACGATACGGGAGGGCTTACCATCTGGCCCCAGTGCTGCAATGATACCGCGAGACCCACGC
TCACCGGCTCCAGATTTATCAGCAATAAACCAGCCAGCCGGAAGGGCCGAGCGCAGAAGTGGTCCTGCAA
CTTTATCCGCCTCCATCCAGTCTATTAATTGTTGCCGGGAAGCTAGAGTAAGTAGTTCGCCAGTTAATAG
TTTGCGCAACGTTGTTGCCATTGCTACAGGCATCGTGGTGTCACGCTCGTCGTTTGGTATGGCTTCATTC
AGCTCCGGTTCCCAACGATCAAGGCGAGTTACATGATCCCCCATGTTGTGCAAAAAAGCGGTTAGCTCCT
TCGGTCCTCCGATCGTTGTCAGAAGTAAGTTGGCCGCAGTGTTATCACTCATGGTTATGGCAGCACTGCA
TAATTCTCTTACTGTCATGCCATCCGTAAGATGCTTTTCTGTGACTGGTGAGTACTCAACCAAGTCATTC
TGAGAATAGTGTATGCGGCGACCGAGTTGCTCTTGCCCGGCGTCAATACGGGATAATACCGCGCCACATA
GCAGAACTTTAAAAGTGCTCATCATTGGAAAACGTTCTTCGGGGCGAAAACTCTCAAGGATCTTACCGCT
GTTGAGATCCAGTTCGATGTAACCCACTCGTGCACCCAACTGATCTTCAGCATCTTTTACTTTCACCAGC
GTTTCTGGGTGAGCAAAAACAGGAAGGCAAAATGCCGCAAAAAAGGGAATAAGGGCGACACGGAAATGTT
GAATACTCATACTCTTCCTTTTTCAATATTATTGAAGCATTTATCAGGGTTATTGTCTCATGAGCGGATA
CATATTTGAATGTATTTAGAAAAATAAACAAATAGGGGTTCCGCGCACATTTCCCCGAAAAGTGCCACCT
GACGTCTAAGAAACCATTATTATCATGACATTAACCTATAAAAATAGGCGTATCACGAGGCCCTTTCGTC
TTCAAGAATTCTGGCGAATCCTCTGA
Features (pLannotate 1.2.2; 9 found; start..end, strand, type, name):
    303..325     +  RBS            RBS: efficient ribosome binding site from bacteriophage T7 gene 10 (Olins and Rangwala, 1989)
    344..360     +  CDS            capTEV™ (fragment): composite tag for in vivo biotinylation, TEV protease cleavage, and 6xHis tagging
    371..388     +  CDS            thrombin site: thrombin recognition and cleavage site
    392..1540    +  CDS            adhB: ADH2_ZYMMO - Experimental evidence at protein level: Swiss-Prot protein existence level 1. From Zymomonas mobilis subsp. mobilis (strain ATCC 31821 / ZM4 / CP4).
   1580..1711    +  CDS            TcR (fragment): tetracycline efflux protein; tet; confers resistance to tetracycline
   1891..2479    -  rep_origin     ori: high-copy-number ColE1/pMB1/pBR322/pUC origin of replication
   2650..3510    -  CDS            AmpR: β-lactamase; bla; confers resistance to ampicillin, carbenicillin, and related antibiotics
   3511..3615    -  promoter       AmpR promoter: bla
   3717..274     +  CDS            O (fragment) (across the origin): VRPO_LAMBD - Protein inferred from homology: Swiss-Prot protein existence level 3. Necessary for the bidirectional replication of DNA. It interacts with the ori (origin of replication) region of the genome during the initiation of replication. From Escherichia phage lambda (Bacteriophage lambda).
