>Addgene plasmid #92229 | pBEST-p70b-UTR1-NTerm 6xHis-zmADH-T500 | addgene full sequence | sequence record 181872 | Addgene NGS Result
CCAGCCAGAAAACGACCTTTCTGTGGTGAAACCGGATGCTGCAATTCAGAGCGCCAGCAAGTGGGGGACA
GCAGAAGACCTGACCGCCGCAGAGTGGATGTTTGACATGGTGAAGACTATCGCACCATCAGCCAGAAAAC
CGAATTTTGCTGGGTGGGCTAACGATATCCGCCTGATGCGTGAACGTGACGGACGTAACCACCGCGACAT
GTGTGTGCTGTTCCGCTGGGCATGCTGAGCTAACACCGTGCGTGTAGACAATTTTACCTCTGGCGGTGAT
AATGGTTGCAGCTAGCAATAATTTTGTTTAACTTTAAGAAGGAGATATACCATGGGCAGCAGCCATCATC
ATCATCATCACAGCAGCGGCCTGGTGCCGCGCGGCAGCCATATGGCTTCTTCAACTTTTTATATTCCTTT
CGTCAACGAAATGGGCGAAGGTTCGCTTGAAAAAGCAATCAAGGATCTTAACGGCAGCGGCTTTAAAAAT
GCCCTGATCGTTTCTGATGCTTTCATGAACAAATCCGGTGTTGTGAAGCAGGTTGCTGACCTGTTGAAAA
CACAGGGTATTAATTCTGCTGTTTATGATGGCGTTATGCCGAACCCGACTGTTACCGCAGTTCTGGAAGG
CCTTAAGATCCTGAAGGATAACAATTCAGACTTCGTCATCTCCCTCGGTGGTGGTTCTCCCCATGACTGC
GCCAAAGCCATCGCTCTGGTCGCAACCAATGGTGGTGAAGTCAAAGACTACGAAGGTATCGACAAATCTA
AGAAACCTGCCCTGCCTTTGATGTCAATCAACACGACGGCTGGTACGGCTTCTGAAATGACGCGTTTCTG
CATCATCACTGATGAAGTCCGTCACGTTAAGATGGCCATTGTTGACCGTCACGTTACCCCGATGGTTTCC
GTCAACGATCCTCTGTTGATGGTTGGTATGCCAAAAGGCCTGACCGCCGCCACCGGTATGGATGCTCTGA
CCCACGCATTTGAAGCTTATTCTTCAACGGCAGCTACTCCGATCACCGATGCTTGCGCTTTGAAAGCAGC
TTCCATGATCGCTAAGAATCTGAAGACCGCTTGCGACAACGGTAAGGATATGCCAGCTCGTGAAGCTATG
GCTTATGCCCAATTCCTCGCTGGTATGGCCTTCAACAACGCTTCGCTTGGTTATGTCCATGCTATGGCTC
ACCAGTTGGGCGGTTACTACAACCTGCCGCATGGTGTCTGCAACGCTGTTCTGCTTCCGCATGTTCTGGC
TTATAACGCCTCTGTCGTTGCTGGTCGTCTGAAAGACGTTGGTGTTGCTATGGGTCTCGATATCGCCAAT
CTCGGCGATAAAGAAGGCGCAGAAGCCACCATTCAGGCTGTTCGCGATCTGGCTGCTTCCATTGGTATTC
CAGCAAATCTGACCGAGCTGGGTGCTAAGAAAGAAGATGTGCCGCTTCTTGCTGACCACGCTCTGAAAGA
TGCTTGTGCTCTGACCAACCCGCGTCAGGGTGATCAGAAAGAAGTTGAAGAACTCTTCCTGAGCGCTTTC
TAACTCGAGCAAAGCCCGCCGAAAGGCGGGCTTTTCTGTGTCGACCGATGCCCTTGAGAGCCTTCAACCC
AGTCAGCTCCTTCCGGTGGGCGCGGGGCATGACTATCGTCGCCGCACTTATGACTGTCTTCTTTATCATG
CAACTCGTAGGACAGGTGCCGGCAGCGCTCTTCCGCTTCCTCGCTCACTGACTCGCTGCGCTCGGTCGTT
CGGCTGCGGCGAGCGGTATCAGCTCACTCAAAGGCGGTAATACGGTTATCCACAGAATCAGGGGATAACG
CAGGAAAGAACATGTGAGCAAAAGGCCAGCAAAAGGCCAGGAACCGTAAAAAGGCCGCGTTGCTGGCGTT
TTTCCATAGGCTCCGCCCCCCTGACGAGCATCACAAAAATCGACGCTCAAGTCAGAGGTGGCGAAACCCG
ACAGGACTATAAAGATACCAGGCGTTTCCCCCCTGGAAGCTCCCTCGTGCGCTCTCCTGTTCCGACCCTG
CCGCTTACCGGATACCTGTCCGCCTTTCTCCCTTCGGGAAGCGTGGCGCTTTCTCATAGCTCACGCTGTA
GGTATCTCAGTTCGGTGTAGGTCGTTCGCTCCAAGCTGGGCTGTGTGCACGAACCCCCCGTTCAGCCCGA
CCGCTGCGCCTTATCCGGTAACTATCGTCTTGAGTCCAACCCGGTAAGACACGACTTATCGCCACTGGCA
GCAGCCACTGGTAACAGGATTAGCAGAGCGAGGTATGTAGGCGGTGCTACAGAGTTCTTGAAGTGGTGGC
CTAACTACGGCTACACTAGAAGAACAGTATTTGGTATCTGCGCTCTGCTGAAGCCAGTTACCTTCGGAAA
AAGAGTTGGTAGCTCTTGATCCGGCAAACAAACCACCGCTGGTAGCGGTGGTTTTTTTGTTTGCAAGCAG
CAGATTACGCGCAGAAAAAAAGGATCTCAAGAAGATCCTTTGATCTTTTCTACGGGGTCTGACGCTCAGT
GGAACGAAAACTCACGTTAAGGGATTTTGGTCATGAGATTATCAAAAAGGATCTTCACCTAGATCCTTTT
AAATTAAAAATGAAGTTTTAAATCAATCTAAAGTATATATGAGTAAACTTGGTCTGACAGTTACCAATGC
TTAATCAGTGAGGCACCTATCTCAGCGATCTGTCTATTTCGTTCATCCATAGTTGCCTGACTCCCCGTCG
TGTAGATAACTACGATACGGGAGGGCTTACCATCTGGCCCCAGTGCTGCAATGATACCGCGAGACCCACG
CTCACCGGCTCCAGATTTATCAGCAATAAACCAGCCAGCCGGAAGGGCCGAGCGCAGAAGTGGTCCTGCA
ACTTTATCCGCCTCCATCCAGTCTATTAATTGTTGCCGGGAAGCTAGAGTAAGTAGTTCGCCAGTTAATA
GTTTGCGCAACGTTGTTGCCATTGCTACAGGCATCGTGGTGTCACGCTCGTCGTTTGGTATGGCTTCATT
CAGCTCCGGTTCCCAACGATCAAGGCGAGTTACATGATCCCCCATGTTGTGCAAAAAAGCGGTTAGCTCC
TTCGGTCCTCCGATCGTTGTCAGAAGTAAGTTGGCCGCAGTGTTATCACTCATGGTTATGGCAGCACTGC
ATAATTCTCTTACTGTCATGCCATCCGTAAGATGCTTTTCTGTGACTGGTGAGTACTCAACCAAGTCATT
CTGAGAATAGTGTATGCGGCGACCGAGTTGCTCTTGCCCGGCGTCAACACGGGATAATACCGCGCCACAT
AGCAGAACTTTAAAAGTGCTCATCATTGGAAAACGTTCTTCGGGGCGAAAACTCTCAAGGATCTTACCGC
TGTTGAGATCCAGTTCGATGTAACCCACTCGTGCACCCAACTGATCTTCAGCATCTTTTACTTTCACCAG
CGTTTCTGGGTGAGCAAAAACAGGAAGGCAAAATGCCGCAAAAAAGGGAATAAGGGCGACACGGAAATGT
TGAATACTCATACTCTTCCTTTTTCAATATTATTGAAGCATTTATCAGGGTTATTGTCTCATGAGCGGAT
ACATATTTGAATGTATTTAGAAAAATAAACAAATAGGGGTTCCGCGCACATTTCCCCGAAAAGTGCCACC
TGACGTCTAAGAAACCATTATTATCATGACATTAACCTATAAAAATAGGCGTATCACGAGGCCCTTTCGT
CTTCAAGAATTCTGGCGAATCCTCTGA
Features (pLannotate 1.2.2; 9 found; start..end, strand, type, name):
    303..325     +  RBS            RBS: efficient ribosome binding site from bacteriophage T7 gene 10 (Olins and Rangwala, 1989)
    344..360     +  CDS            capTEV™ (fragment): composite tag for in vivo biotinylation, TEV protease cleavage, and 6xHis tagging
    371..388     +  CDS            thrombin site: thrombin recognition and cleavage site
    392..1540    +  CDS            adhB: ADH2_ZYMMO - Experimental evidence at protein level: Swiss-Prot protein existence level 1. From Zymomonas mobilis subsp. mobilis (strain ATCC 31821 / ZM4 / CP4).
   1580..1711    +  CDS            TcR (fragment): tetracycline efflux protein; tet; confers resistance to tetracycline
   1891..2480    -  rep_origin     ori: high-copy-number ColE1/pMB1/pBR322/pUC origin of replication
   2651..3511    -  CDS            AmpR: β-lactamase; bla; confers resistance to ampicillin, carbenicillin, and related antibiotics
   3512..3616    -  promoter       AmpR promoter: bla
   3718..274     +  CDS            O (fragment) (across the origin): VRPO_LAMBD - Protein inferred from homology: Swiss-Prot protein existence level 3. Necessary for the bidirectional replication of DNA. It interacts with the ori (origin of replication) region of the genome during the initiation of replication. From Escherichia phage lambda (Bacteriophage lambda).
