[The description below was written by a language model from this plasmid's Addgene catalogue record and pLannotate feature annotations shown in this document.]
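Description:
pBEST-p70b-UTR1-NTerm 6xHis-zmADH-T500 is a small (about 3.7 kb) bacterial expression plasmid built on the pBEST backbone, intended for protein production in Escherichia coli and in E. coli-based cell-free protein synthesis reactions. It is maintained at high copy number through a ColE1/pUC-type origin of replication and is selected with ampicillin via a β-lactamase gene driven by its native bla promoter.

The payload is alcohol dehydrogenase B (adhB, ADH II) from Zymomonas mobilis, cloned between NcoI and XhoI sites that both remain intact. Transcription comes from p70b, described in the record as a weakened, single-mutation derivative of the p70a promoter. The automated annotation does not label the promoter itself, but it detects a bacteriophage lambda O gene fragment immediately upstream of the expression cassette, indicating lambda-derived sequence in that region. Translation initiation is provided by UTR1, which the feature table identifies as the efficient ribosome binding site from phage T7 gene 10. The coding sequence begins with an N-terminal 6xHis tag (picked up as a partial match to a composite tag) followed by a thrombin cleavage site, allowing affinity purification and optional tag removal. The T500 terminator named in the construct title is not annotated, though it presumably lies downstream of adhB, where a short residual tetracycline resistance gene fragment is also found.

According to the record, the plasmid belongs to a set designed to tune recombinant protein expression by varying transcription and translation initiation strength; this version pairs a weak promoter with a strong UTR. The depositor and sequencing-derived records differ by one nucleotide in length, within the origin annotation, but carry identical features.
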