Addgene plasmid #92229: pBEST-p70b-UTR1-NTerm 6xHis-zmADH-T500
Purpose: Expression of zmADH using the p70b (weak version of the p70a promoter) promoter and UTR1
Depositing lab: Lital Alfonta. Depositing organization: Ben-Gurion University. Publication: Tuning of Recombinant Protein Expression in Escherichia coli by Manipulating Transcription, Translation Initiation Rates, and Incorporation of Noncanonical Amino Acids. Schlesinger O, Chemla Y, Heltberg M, Ozer E, Marshall R, Noireaux V, Jensen MH, Alfonta L. ACS Synth Biol. 2017 Mar 9. doi: 10.1021/acssynbio.7b00019. PubMed 28230975.
Backbone
  Vector backbone: pBEST
  Backbone manufacturer: Promega
  Backbone size w/o insert (bp): 2524
  Total vector size (bp): 3736
  Vector type: Bacterial Expression, Synthetic Biology ; Cell Free Protein Synthesis (CFPS)
Growth in bacteria
  Bacterial resistance: Ampicillin, 100 μg/mL
  Growth temperature: 37°C
  Growth strain: DH5alpha
  Copy number: High Copy
Gene/Insert
  Gene/Insert name: NTerm 6xHis Tagged zmADH (alt name: Zymomonas mobilis Alcohol dehydrogenase B (adhB))
  Species: zymomonas mobilis
  Insert size (bp): 1212
  GenBank ID: JX962698.1
  Promoter: p70b (p70a promoter with one mutation)
  Tag / fusion protein: 6xHis (N terminal on insert)
  Cloning method: Restriction Enzyme; 5′ cloning site NcoI (not destroyed); 3′ cloning site XhoI (not destroyed)
  Sequencing primers: 5′ GTGAAGACTATCGCACCATCAG; 3′ GATAAAGAAGACAGTCATAAGTGC
Terms and licenses: Academic/Nonprofit Terms; Industry Terms: Not Available to Industry
How to cite: pBEST-p70b-UTR1-NTerm 6xHis-zmADH-T500 was a gift from Lital Alfonta (Addgene plasmid # 92229 ; http://n2t.net/addgene:92229 ; RRID:Addgene_92229)
